>Addgene plasmid #31313 | pcDNA5-FRT/TO-LacR-TopBP1 | addgene partial sequence | sequence record 36526 | CMV-F 5'-CGCAAATGGGCGGTAGGCGTG-3'
CGNGGGCNTTAGCGAGCTCTCCTATAGTGATAGAGATCTCCCTATCAGTGATAGAGATCGTCGACGAGCT
CGTTTAGTGAACCGTCAGATCGCCTGGAGACGCCATCCACGCTGTTTTGACCTCCATAGAAGACACCGGG
ACCGATCCAGCCTCCGGACTCTAGCGTTTAAACTTAAGCTTACCATGCCAGTAACGTTATACGATGTCGC
AGAGTATGCCGGTGTCTCTTATCAGACCGTTTCCCGCGTGGTGAACCAGGCCAGCCACGTTTCTGCGAAA
ACGCGGGAAAAAGTGGAAGCGGCGATGGCGGAGCTGAATTACATTCCCAACCGCGTGGCACAACAACTGG
CGGGCAAACAGTCGTTGCTGATTGGCGTTGCCACCTCCAGTCTGGCCCTGCACGCGCCGTCGCAAATTGT
CGCGGCGATTAAATCTCGCGCCGATCAACTGGGTGCCAGCGTGGTGGTGTCGATGGTAGAACGAAGCGGC
GTCGAAGCCTGTAAAGCGGCGGTGCACAATCTTCTCGCGCAACGCGTCAGTGGGCTGATCATTAACTATC
CGCTGGATGACCAGGATGCCATTGCTGTGGAAGCTGCCTGCACTAATGTTCCGGCGTTATTTCTTGATGT
CTCTGACCAGACACCCATCAACAGTATTATTTTCTCCCATGAAGACGGTACGCGACTGGGCGTGGAGCAT
CTGGTCGCATTGGGTCACCAGCAAATCGCGCTGTTAGCGGGCCCATTAAGTTCTGTCTCGGCGCGTCTGC
GTCTGGCTGGCTGGCATAAATATCTCACTCGCAATCAAATTCAGCCGATAGCGGAACGGGAAGGCGACTG
GAGTGCCATGTCCGGTTTTCAACAAACCATGCAATGCTGAATGAGGGCATCGTTCCCACTGCGATGCTGG
TTGCCAACGATCANATGGCGCTGGGCGCAATGCGCNCATACAATCGGTGCGTGGGT
