>Addgene plasmid #31313 | pcDNA5-FRT/TO-LacR-TopBP1 | addgene partial sequence | sequence record 38812 | Lac-C-For 5'-ATCGTTCCCACTGCGATG-3'
GCGCATGCGCGCCATTACCGAGTCCGGGCTGCGCGTTTGGTGCGGATATCTCGGTAGTGGGATACGACGA
TACCGAAGACAGCTCATGTTATATCCCGCCGTTAACCACCATCAAACAGGATTTTCGCCTGCTGGGGCAA
ACCAGCGTGGACCGCTTGCTGCAACTCTCTCAGGGCCAGGCGGTGAAGGGCAATCAGCTGTTGCCCGTCT
CACTGGTGAAAAGAAAAACCACCCTGGCGCCCAATACGCAAACCGCCTCTCCCCGCGCGTTGGCCGATTC
ATTAATGCAGCTGGCACGACAGGTTTCCCGACCCAAGAAGAAGAGGAAGGTGGGATCCACCATGGATTAC
AAAGACGATGACGACAAGTCCAGAAATGACAAAGAACCGTTTTTTGTGAAGTTTTTAAAGTCTTCAGACA
ATTCCAAATGTTTTTTTAAAGCTCTCGAGTCCATAAAAGAATTCCAATCAGAAGAATATCTTCAGATTAT
TACAGAAGAAGAGGCATTGAAGATAAAGGAGAATGATAGATCACTTTATATCTGTGACCCTTTTAGTGGC
GTTGTCTTTGATCACCTCAAAAAGCTTGGCTGCAGAATTGTTGGTCCTCAAGTAGTCATATTTTGTATGC
ACCACCAGCGATGTGTCCCAAGAGCCGAACATCCAGTTTATAATATGGTTATGTCTGATGTAACCATATC
TTGTACAAGTCTGGAAAAAGAAAAAAGGGAAGAAGTTCATAAATATGTACAAATGATGGGCGGACGAGTA
TACAGAGACCTTAATGTATCAGTAACTCACCTTATTGCAGGAGAAGTTGGTAGCAAAAATATTTAGTTGC
TGCAAACCTGAAGAAACCTATTTTGCTTCCCTCTTGGATAAAAACACTTTGGGAGAAGTCACAGGAGAAA
