[The description below was written by a language model from this plasmid's Addgene catalogue record.]
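Description:
pcDNA5-FRT/TO-LacR-TopBP1 is a mammalian expression plasmid built on the commercial pcDNA5-FRT/TO backbone, a vector designed for tetracycline-regulated expression and for site-specific integration into host cell lines that carry a genomic FRT target site. It is propagated in E. coli as a high-copy plasmid under ampicillin selection, and hygromycin is the selectable marker in mammalian cells. In this backbone family the hygromycin resistance gene generally becomes functional only after Flp recombinase-mediated integration at the FRT site, which allows isolation of isogenic stable lines. The "TO" designation refers to tetracycline operator control of the promoter, so that expression is repressed in Tet repressor-expressing cells until tetracycline or doxycycline is added. No feature table accompanies the record, but the listed CMV-forward and BGH-reverse sequencing primers are consistent with a CMV-type promoter upstream and a BGH polyadenylation signal downstream of the insert.

The payload is human TOPBP1 (topoisomerase II-binding protein 1, a DNA damage checkpoint mediator), an insert of about 4.6 kb cloned between BamHI and NotI sites that both remain intact. The protein carries N-terminal FLAG and LacR (Lac repressor) fusions; the record does not specify their relative order. FLAG permits detection and immunoprecipitation, while the LacR moiety binds lac operator sequences and so can tether TopBP1 to DNA bearing such sites. According to the associated publication, this tethering strategy was used to show that artificially recruiting checkpoint mediator proteins such as TopBP1 to DNA activates ATR-dependent phosphorylation of Chk1.
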