Addgene plasmid #31313: pcDNA5-FRT/TO-LacR-TopBP1
Depositing lab: Aziz Sancar. Depositing organization: University of North Carolina at Chapel Hill. Publication: Tethering DNA Damage Checkpoint Mediator Proteins Topoisomerase II{beta}-binding Protein 1 (TopBP1) and Claspin to DNA Activates Ataxia-Telangiectasia Mutated and RAD3-related (ATR) Phosphorylation of Checkpoint Kinase 1 (Chk1). Lindsey-Boltz LA, Sancar A. J Biol Chem. 2011 Jun 3. 286(22):19229-36. 10.1074/jbc.M111.237958 PubMed 21502314.
Backbone
  Vector backbone: pcDNA5-FRT/TO
  Backbone manufacturer: Invitrogen
  Backbone size w/o insert (bp): 5137
  Vector type: Mammalian Expression
  Selectable markers: Hygromycin
Growth in bacteria
  Bacterial resistance: Ampicillin, 100 μg/mL
  Growth temperature: 37°C
  Growth strain: DH5alpha
  Copy number: High Copy
Gene/Insert
  Gene/Insert name: TopBP1
  Species: H. sapiens (human)
  Insert size (bp): 4600
  Entrez Gene: TOPBP1 (a.k.a. Dpb11, TOP2BP1)
  Tag / fusion protein: LacR (N terminal on insert); FLAG (N terminal on insert)
  Cloning method: Restriction Enzyme; 5′ cloning site BamHI (not destroyed); 3′ cloning site NotI (not destroyed)
  Sequencing primers: 5′ CMV-F; 3′ BGH-rev
Terms and licenses: Academic/Nonprofit Terms; Industry Terms: Not Available to Industry
How to cite: pcDNA5-FRT/TO-LacR-TopBP1 was a gift from Aziz Sancar (Addgene plasmid # 31313 ; http://n2t.net/addgene:31313 ; RRID:Addgene_31313)
